Addgene plasmid #14535: V248 pCEP 4HA B56gamma3
Depositing lab: David Virshup. Depositing organization: University of Utah. Publication: Regulation of beta-catenin signaling by the B56 subunit of protein phosphatase 2A. Seeling JM, Miller JR, Gil R, Moon RT, White R, Virshup DM. Science. 1999 Mar 26. 283(5410):2089-91. 10.1126/science.283.5410.2089 PubMed 10092233.
Backbone
  Vector backbone: pCEP4 (modified)
  Backbone manufacturer: Invitrogen
  Backbone size w/o insert (bp): 10186
  Vector type: Mammalian Expression
  Selectable markers: Hygromycin
Growth in bacteria
  Bacterial resistance: Ampicillin, 100 μg/mL
  Growth temperature: 37°C
  Growth strain: DH5alpha
  Copy number: High Copy
Gene/Insert
  Gene/Insert name: PPP2R5C B56 gamma3 regulatory subunit of PP2A (alt names: B' gamma3; PR61 gamma3; PPP2R5C)
  Species: H. sapiens (human)
  Insert size (bp): 1900
  GenBank ID: L42374
  Entrez Gene: PPP2R5C (a.k.a. B56G, B56gamma, PR61G)
  Tag / fusion protein: 4 HA (N terminal on insert)
  Cloning method: Restriction Enzyme; 5′ cloning site Not1 (not destroyed); 3′ cloning site XhoI (not destroyed)
  Sequencing primers: 5′ pCEP forward (invitrogen); 3′ EBV Reverse (invitrogen)
Resource information
  A portion of this plasmid was derived from a plasmid made by: M. Mumby, UTSW
Terms and licenses: Academic/Nonprofit Terms; Industry Terms: Not Available to Industry
Depositor comments: 4 HA tag cloned into Not1 site as Not1 cassette so two Not1 sites at 5' end of gene.
How to cite: V248 pCEP 4HA B56gamma3 was a gift from David Virshup (Addgene plasmid # 14535 ; http://n2t.net/addgene:14535 ; RRID:Addgene_14535)
