[The description below was written by a language model from this plasmid's Addgene catalogue record and pLannotate feature annotations shown in this document.]
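Description:
V248 pCEP 4HA B56gamma3 is a mammalian expression plasmid of about 12.1 kb, built on a modified version of the Invitrogen episomal vector pCEP4. It expresses the human B56 gamma3 regulatory subunit of protein phosphatase 2A (PPP2R5C, also called B' gamma3 or PR61 gamma3) with four HA epitope tags at its N terminus. In E. coli the plasmid is propagated through a high-copy ColE1/pUC-type origin and selected with ampicillin via the β-lactamase gene. In mammalian cells the Epstein-Barr virus oriP origin and the EBNA1 gene allow the plasmid to be retained as a replicating episome in permissive cells. A hygromycin resistance cassette, driven by the HSV thymidine kinase promoter and ended by the TK polyadenylation signal, allows selection of cells carrying it.

The expression cassette consists of the human CMV immediate-early enhancer and promoter, the HA tag region, the PPP2R5C coding sequence and an SV40 polyadenylation signal. The annotation software splits the tag into a partial and a complete 3xHA match, which is consistent with the recorded 4xHA tag. The roughly 1.9 kb insert was cloned between NotI and XhoI. Because the tag was added as a NotI cassette, two NotI sites lie at the 5' end of the gene. Short annotated fragments of herpesvirus glycoproteins, BRRF2, the tetracycline resistance gene, rop and SV40 large T antigen are backbone remnants flanking the functional elements, not expressed payloads.

The construct suits transient or hygromycin-selected expression of epitope-tagged B56 gamma3, with detection or immunoprecipitation through the HA tags. The associated publication concerns regulation of beta-catenin signaling by the PP2A B56 subunit.
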