Features (pLannotate 1.2.2; 21 found; start..end, strand, type, name):
    475..2264    -  rep_origin     oriP: Epstein-Barr virus oriP replication origin (Yates et al., 2000)
   2269..2487    -  CDS            gL (fragment): GL_EBVB9 - Experimental evidence at protein level: Swiss-Prot protein existence level 1. The heterodimer glycoprotein H-glycoprotein L is required for the fusion of viral and plasma membranes leading to virus entry into the host cell. Acts as a functional inhibitor of gH and maintains gH in an inhibited form. Upon binding to host integrins, gL dissociates from gH leading to activation of the viral fusion glycoproteins gB and gH. Fusion of EBV with B-lymphocytes requires the additional receptor- binding protein gp42, which forms a complex with gH/gL. The heterodimer gH/gL targets also host EPHA
   2570..4495    -  CDS            EBNA1: Epstein-Barr nuclear antigen 1, also known as EBNA-1 crucial for latent viral infection, and for episomal amplification of vectors containing the oriP origin (Okita et al., 2013)
   4533..4877    -  CDS            BRRF2_EBVB9 (fragment): Protein inferred from homology: Swiss-Prot protein existence level 3. From Epstein-Barr virus (strain B95-8) (HHV-4) (Human herpesvirus 4).
   4880..4903    -  promoter       tet promoter (fragment): E. coli promoter for tetracycline efflux protein gene
   5016..5120    +  promoter       AmpR promoter: bla
   5121..5981    +  CDS            AmpR: β-lactamase; bla; confers resistance to ampicillin, carbenicillin, and related antibiotics
   6152..6740    +  rep_origin     ori: high-copy-number ColE1/pMB1/pBR322/pUC origin of replication
   6930..7274    -  CDS            TcR (fragment): tetracycline efflux protein; tet; confers resistance to tetracycline
   7357..7502    +  promoter       HSV TK promoter: herpes simplex virus thymidine kinase promoter
   7542..8567    +  CDS            HygR: aminoglycoside phosphotransferase from E. coli; aph(4)-Ia; confers resistance to hygromycin
   8632..8680    +  polyA_signal   HSV TK poly(A) signal: herpes simplex virus thymidine kinase polyadenylation signal (Cole and Stacy, 1985)
   8880..9104    +  CDS            gH (fragment): GH_HHV11 - Experimental evidence at protein level: Swiss-Prot protein existence level 1. The heterodimer glycoprotein H-glycoprotein L is required for the fusion of viral and plasma membranes leading to virus entry into the host cell. Following initial binding to host receptor, membrane fusion is mediated by the fusion machinery composed of gB and the heterodimer gH/gL. May also be involved in the fusion between the virion envelope and the outer nuclear membrane during virion morphogenesis. From Human herpesvirus 1 (strain 17) (HHV-1) (Human herpes simplex virus 1).
   9333..9712    +  enhancer       CMV enhancer: human cytomegalovirus immediate early enhancer
   9714..9913    +  promoter       CMV promoter: human cytomegalovirus (CMV) immediate early promoter
   9970..9996    +  CDS            3xHA (fragment): three tandem HA epitope tags
  10012..10101   +  CDS            3xHA: three tandem HA epitope tags
  10117..11655   +  CDS            PPP2R5C: 2A5G_HUMAN - Also known as KIAA0044. Experimental evidence at protein level: Swiss-Prot protein existence level 1. The B regulatory subunit might modulate substrate selectivity and catalytic activity, and also might direct the localization of the catalytic enzyme to a particular subcellular compartment. The PP2A- PPP2R5C holoenzyme may specifically dephosphorylate and activate TP53 and play a role in DNA damage-induced inhibition of cell proliferation. PP2A-PPP2R5C may also regulate the ERK signaling pathway through ERK dephosphorylation. From Homo sapiens (Human).
  11660..11794   -  polyA_signal   SV40 poly(A) signal: SV40 polyadenylation signal
  11817..11899   -  CDS            large T antigen (fragment): large T antigen from SV40 (simian virus 40)
  11902..11942   +  CDS            rop (fragment): Rop protein, which maintains plasmids at low copy number; rop
>Addgene plasmid #14535 | V248 pCEP 4HA B56gamma3 | depositor full sequence | sequence record 8135 | Author sequence
GCCCCGCCGCCGGACGAACTAAACCTGACTACGGCATCTCTGCCCCTTCTTCGCTGGTACGAGGAGCGCT
TTTGTTTTGTATTCGGGGCAGTGCATGTAATCCCTTCAGTTGGTTGGTACAACTTGCCAACTGGGCCCTG
TTCCACATGTGACACGGGGGGGGACCAAACACAAAGGGGTTCTCTGACTGTAGTTGACATCCTTATAAAT
GGATGTGCACATTTGCCAACACTGAGTGGCTTTCATCCTGGAGCAGACTTTGCATGCTGTGGACTGCAAC
ACAACATTGCCTTTATGTGTAACTCTTGGCTGAAGCTCTTACACCAATGCTGGGGGACATGTACCTCCCA
GGGGCCCAGGAAGACTACGGGAGGCTACACCAACGTCAATCAGAGGGGCCTGTGTAGCTACCGATAAGCG
GACCCTCAAGAGGGCATTAGCAATAGTGTTTATAAGGCCCCCTTGTTAACCCTAAACGGGTAGCATATGC
TTCCCGGGTAGTAGTATATACTATCCAGACTAACCCTAATTCAATAGCATATGTTACCCAACGGGAAGCA
TATGCTATCGAATTAGGGTTAGTAAAAGGGTCCTAAGGAACAGCGATATCTCCCACCCCATGAGCTGTCA
CGGTTTTATTTACATGGGGTCAGGATTCCACGAGGGTAGTGAACCATTTTAGTCACAAGGGCAGTGGCTG
AAGATCAAGGAGCGGGCAGTGAACTCTCCTGAATCTTCGCCTGCTTCTTCATTCTCCTTCGTTTAGCTAA
TAGAATAACTGCTGAGTTGTGAACAGTAAGGTGTATGTGAGGTGCTCGAAAACAAGGTTTCAGGTGACGC
CCCCAGAATAAAATTTGGACGGGGGGTTCAGTGGTGGCATTGTGCTATGACACCAATATAACCCTCACAA
ACCCCTTGGGCAATAAATACTAGTGTAGGAATGAAACATTCTGAATATCTTTAACAATAGAAATCCATGG
GGTGGGGACAAGCCGTAAAGACTGGATGTCCATCTCACACGAATTTATGGCTATGGGCAACACATAATCC
TAGTGCAATATGATACTGGGGTTATTAAGATGTGTCCCAGGCAGGGACCAAGACAGGTGAACCATGTTGT
TACACTCTATTTGTAACAAGGGGAAAGAGAGTGGACGCCGACAGCAGCGGACTCCACTGGTTGTCTCTAA
CACCCCCGAAAATTAAACGGGGCTCCACGCCAATGGGGCCCATAAACAAAGACAAGTGGCCACTCTTTTT
TTTGAAATTGTGGAGTGGGGGCACGCGTCAGCCCCCACACGCCGCCCTGCGGTTTTGGACTGTAAAATAA
GGGTGTAATAACTTGGCTGATTGTAACCCCGCTAACCACTGCGGTCAAACCACTTGCCCACAAAACCACT
AATGGCACCCCGGGGAATACCTGCATAAGTAGGTGGGCGGGCCAAGATAGGGGCGCGATTGCTGCGATCT
GGAGGACAAATTACACACACTTGCGCCTGAGCGCCAAGCACAGGGTTGTTGGTCCTCATATTCACGAGGT
CGCTGAGAGCACGGTGGGCTAATGTTGCCATGGGTAGCATATACTACCCAAATATCTGGATAGCATATGC
TATCCTAATCTATATCTGGGTAGCATAGGCTATCCTAATCTATATCTGGGTAGCATATGCTATCCTAATC
TATATCTGGGTAGTATATGCTATCCTAATTTATATCTGGGTAGCATAGGCTATCCTAATCTATATCTGGG
TAGCATATGCTATCCTAATCTATATCTGGGTAGTATATGCTATCCTAATCTGTATCCGGGTAGCATATGC
TATCCTAATAGAGATTAGGGTAGTATATGCTATCCTAATTTATATCTGGGTAGCATATACTACCCAAATA
TCTGGATAGCATATGCTATCCTAATCTATATCTGGGTAGCATATGCTATCCTAATCTATATCTGGGTAGC
ATAGGCTATCCTAATCTATATCTGGGTAGCATATGCTATCCTAATCTATATCTGGGTAGTATATGCTATC
CTAATTTATATCTGGGTAGCATAGGCTATCCTAATCTATATCTGGGTAGCATATGCTATCCTAATCTATA
TCTGGGTAGTATATGCTATCCTAATCTGTATCCGGGTAGCATATGCTATCCTCATGCATATACAGTCAGC
ATATGATACCCAGTAGTAGAGTGGGAGTGCTATCCTTTGCATATGCCGCCACCTCCCAAGGGGGCGTGAA
TTTTCGCTGCTTGTCCTTTTCCTGCATGCTGGTTGCTCCCATTCTTAGGTGAATTTAAGGAGGCCAGGCT
AAAGCCGTCGCATGTCTGATTGCTCACCAGGTAAATGTCGCTAATGTTTTCCAACGCGAGAAGGTGTTGA
GCGCGGAGCTGAGTGACGTGACAACATGGGTATGCCCAATTGCCCCATGTTGGGAGGACGAAAATGGTGA
CAAGACAGATGGCCAGAAATACACCAACAGCACGCATGATGTCTACTGGGGATTTATTCTTTAGTGCGGG
GGAATACACGGCTTTTAATACGATTGAGGGCGTCTCCTAACAAGTTACATCACTCCTGCCCTTCCTCACC
CTCATCTCCATCACCTCCTTCATCTCCGTCATCTCCGTCATCACCCTCCGCGGCAGCCCCTTCCACCATA
GGTGGAAACCAGGGAGGCAAATCTACTCCATCGTCAAAGCTGCACACAGTCACCCTGATATTGCAGGTAG
GAGCGGGCTTTGTCATAACAAGGTCCTTAATCGCATCCTTCAAAACCTCAGCAAATATATGAGTTTGTAA
AAAGACCATGAAATAACAGACAATGGACTCCCTTAGCGGGCCAGGTTGTGGGCCGGGTCCAGGGGCCATT
CCAAAGGGGAGACGACTCAATGGTGTAAGACGACATTGTGGAATAGCAAGGGCAGTTCCTCGCCTTAGGT
TGTAAAGGGAGGTCTTACTACCTCCATATACGAACACACCGGCGACCCAAGTTCCTTCGTCGGTAGTCCT
TTCTACGTGACTCCTAGCCAGGAGAGCTCTTAAACCTTCTGCAATGTTCTCAAATTTCGGGTTGGAACCT
CCTTGACCACGATGCTTTCCAAACCACCCTCCTTTTTTGCGCCTGCCTCCATCACCCTGACCCCGGGGTC
CAGTGCTTGGGCCTTCTCCTGGGTCATCTGCGGGGCCCTGCTCTATCGCTCCCGGGGGCACGTCAGGCTC
ACCATCTGGGCCACCTTCTTGGTGGTATTCAAAATAATCGGCTTCCCCTACAGGGTGGAAAAATGGCCTT
CTACCTGGAGGGGGCCTGCGCGGTGGAGACCCGGATGATGATGACTGACTACTGGGACTCCTGGGCCTCT
TTTCTCCACGTCCACGACCTCTCCCCCTGGCTCTTTCACGACTTCCCCCCCTGGCTCTTTCACGTCCTCT
ACCCCGGCGGCCTCCACTACCTCCTCGACCCCGGCCTCCACTACCTCCTCGACCCCGGCCTCCACTGCCT
CCTCGACCCCGGCCTCCACCTCCTGCTCCTGCCCCTCCTGCTCCTGCCCCTCCTCCTGCTCCTGCCCCTC
CTGCCCCTCCTGCTCCTGCCCCTCCTGCCCCTCCTGCTCCTGCCCCTCCTGCCCCTCCTGCTCCTGCCCC
TCCTGCCCCTCCTCCTGCTCCTGCCCCTCCTGCCCCTCCTCCTGCTCCTGCCCCTCCTGCCCCTCCTGCT
CCTGCCCCTCCTGCCCCTCCTGCTCCTGCCCCTCCTGCCCCTCCTGCTCCTGCCCCTCCTGCTCCTGCCC
CTCCTGCTCCTGCCCCTCCTGCTCCTGCCCCTCCTGCCCCTCCTGCCCCTCCTCCTGCTCCTGCCCCTCC
TGCTCCTGCCCCTCCTGCCCCTCCTGCCCCTCCTGCTCCTGCCCCTCCTCCTGCTCCTGCCCCTCCTGCC
CCTCCTGCCCCTCCTCCTGCTCCTGCCCCTCCTGCCCCTCCTCCTGCTCCTGCCCCTCCTCCTGCTCCTG
CCCCTCCTGCCCCTCCTGCCCCTCCTCCTGCTCCTGCCCCTCCTGCCCCTCCTCCTGCTCCTGCCCCTCC
TCCTGCTCCTGCCCCTCCTGCCCCTCCTGCCCCTCCTCCTGCTCCTGCCCCTCCTCCTGCTCCTGCCCCT
CCTGCCCCTCCTGCCCCTCCTGCCCCTCCTCCTGCTCCTGCCCCTCCTCCTGCTCCTGCCCCTCCTGCTC
CTGCCCCTCCCGCTCCTGCTCCTGCTCCTGTTCCACCGTGGGTCCCTTTGCAGCCAATGCAACTTGGACG
TTTTTGGGGTCTCCGGACACCATCTCTATGTCTTGGCCCTGATCCTGAGCCGCCCGGGGCTCCTGGTCTT
CCGCCTCCTCGTCCTCGTCCTCTTCCCCGTCCTCGTCCATGGTTATCACCCCCTCTTCTTTGAGGTCCAC
TGCCGCCGGAGCCTTCTGGTCCAGATGTGTCTCCCTTCTCTCCTAGGCCATTTCCAGGTCCTGTACCTGG
CCCCTCGTCAGACATGATTCACACTAAAAGAGATCAATAGACATCTTTATTAGACGACGCTCAGTGAATA
CAGGGAGTGCAGACTCCTGCCCCCTCCAACAGCCCCCCCACCCTCATCCCCTTCATGGTCGCTGTCAGAC
AGATCCAGGTCTGAAAATTCCCCATCCTCCGAACCATCCTCGTCCTCATCACCAATTACTCGCAGCCCGG
AAAACTCCCGCTGAACATCCTCAAGATTTGCGTCCTGAGCCTCAAGCCAGGCCTCAAATTCCTCGTCCCC
CTTTTTGCTGGACGGTAGGGATGGGGATTCTCGGGACCCCTCCTCTTCCTCTTCAAGGTCACCAGACAGA
GATGCTACTGGGGCAACGGAAGAAAAGCTGGGTGCGGCCTGTGAGGATCAGCTTATCGATGATAAGCTGT
CAAACATGAGAATTCTTGAAGACGAAAGGGCCTCGTGATACGCCTATTTTTATAGGTTAATGTCATGATA
ATAATGGTTTCTTAGACGTCAGGTGGCACTTTTCGGGGAAATGTGCGCGGAACCCCTATTTGTTTATTTT
TCTAAATACATTCAAATATGTATCCGCTCATGAGACAATAACCCTGATAAATGCTTCAATAATATTGAAA
AAGGAAGAGTATGAGTATTCAACATTTCCGTGTCGCCCTTATTCCCTTTTTTGCGGCATTTTGCCTTCCT
GTTTTTGCTCACCCAGAAACGCTGGTGAAAGTAAAAGATGCTGAAGATCAGTTGGGTGCACGAGTGGGTT
ACATCGAACTGGATCTCAACAGCGGTAAGATCCTTGAGAGTTTTCGCCCCGAAGAACGTTTTCCAATGAT
GAGCACTTTTAAAGTTCTGCTATGTGGCGCGGTATTATCCCGTGTTGACGCCGGGCAAGAGCAACTCGGT
CGCCGCATACACTATTCTCAGAATGACTTGGTTGAGTACTCACCAGTCACAGAAAAGCATCTTACGGATG
GCATGACAGTAAGAGAATTATGCAGTGCTGCCATAACCATGAGTGATAACACTGCGGCCAACTTACTTCT
GACAACGATCGGAGGACCGAAGGAGCTAACCGCTTTTTTGCACAACATGGGGGATCATGTAACTCGCCTT
GATCGTTGGGAACCGGAGCTGAATGAAGCCATACCAAACGACGAGCGTGACACCACGATGCCTGCAGCAA
TGGCAACAACGTTGCGCAAACTATTAACTGGCGAACTACTTACTCTAGCTTCCCGGCAACAATTAATAGA
CTGGATGGAGGCGGATAAAGTTGCAGGACCACTTCTGCGCTCGGCCCTTCCGGCTGGCTGGTTTATTGCT
GATAAATCTGGAGCCGGTGAGCGTGGGTCTCGCGGTATCATTGCAGCACTGGGGCCAGATGGTAAGCCCT
CCCGTATCGTAGTTATCTACACGACGGGGAGTCAGGCAACTATGGATGAACGAAATAGACAGATCGCTGA
GATAGGTGCCTCACTGATTAAGCATTGGTAACTGTCAGACCAAGTTTACTCATATATACTTTAGATTGAT
TTAAAACTTCATTTTTAATTTAAAAGGATCTAGGTGAAGATCCTTTTTGATAATCTCATGACCAAAATCC
CTTAACGTGAGTTTTCGTTCCACTGAGCGTCAGACCCCGTAGAAAAGATCAAAGGATCTTCTTGAGATCC
TTTTTTTCTGCGCGTAATCTGCTGCTTGCAAACAAAAAAACCACCGCTACCAGCGGTGGTTTGTTTGCCG
GATCAAGAGCTACCAACTCTTTTTCCGAAGGTAACTGGCTTCAGCAGAGCGCAGATACCAAATACTGTCC
TTCTAGTGTAGCCGTAGTTAGGCCACCACTTCAAGAACTCTGTAGCACCGCCTACATACCTCGCTCTGCT
AATCCTGTTACCAGTGGCTGCTGCCAGTGGCGATAAGTCGTGTCTTACCGGGTTGGACTCAAGACGATAG
TTACCGGATAAGGCGCAGCGGTCGGGCTGAACGGGGGGTTCGTGCACACAGCCCAGCTTGGAGCGAACGA
CCTACACCGAACTGAGATACCTACAGCGTGAGCTATGAGAAAGCGCCACGCTTCCCGAAGGGAGAAAGGC
GGACAGGTATCCGGTAAGCGGCAGGGTCGGAACAGGAGAGCGCACGAGGGAGCTTCCAGGGGGAAACGCC
TGGTATCTTTATAGTCCTGTCGGGTTTCGCCACCTCTGACTTGAGCGTCGATTTTTGTGATGCTCGTCAG
GGGGGCGGAGCCTATGGAAAAACGCCAGCAACGCGGCCTTTTTACGGTTCCTGGCCTTTTGCTGCGCCGC
GTGCGGCTGCTGGAGATGGCGGACGCGATGGATATGTTCTGCCAAGGGTTGGTTTGCGCATTCACAGTTC
TCCGCAAGAATTGATTGGCTCCAATTCTTGGAGTGGTGAATCCGTTAGCGAGGTGCCGCCGGCTTCCATT
CAGGTCGAGGTGGCCCGGCTCCATGCACCGCGACGCAACGCGGGGAGGCAGACAAGGTATAGGGCGGCGC
CTACAATCCATGCCAACCCGTTCCATGTGCTCGCCGAGGCGGCATAAATCGCCGTGACGATCAGCGGTCC
AGTGATCGAAGTTAGGCTGGTAAGAGCCGCGAGCGATCCTTGAAGCTGTCCCTGATGGTCGTCATCTACC
TGCCTGGACAGCATGGCCTGCAACGCGGGCATCCCGATGCCGCCGGAAGCGAGAAGAATCATAATGGGGA
AGGCCATCCAGCCTCGCGTCGCGAACGCCAGCAAGACGTAGCCCAGCGCGTCGGCCGCCATGCCCTGCTT
CATCCCCGTGGCCCGTTGCTCGCGTTTGCTGGCGGTGTCCCCGGAAGAAATATATTTGCATGTCTTTAGT
TCTATGATGACACAAACCCCGCCCAGCGTCTTGTCATTGGCGAATTCGAACACGCAGATGCAGTCGGGGC
GGCGCGGTCCCAGGTCCACTTCGCATATTAAGGTGACGCGTGTGGCCTCGAACACCGAGCGACCCTGCAG
CGACCCGCTTAACAGCGTCAACAGCGTGCCGCAGATCCCGGGCAATGAGATATGAAAAAGCCTGAACTCA
CCGCGACGTCTGTCGAGAAGTTTCTGATCGAAAAGTTCGACAGCGTCTCCGACCTGATGCAGCTCTCGGA
GGGCGAAGAATCTCGTGCTTTCAGCTTCGATGTAGGAGGGCGTGGATATGTCCTGCGGGTAAATAGCTGC
GCCGATGGTTTCTACAAAGATCGTTATGTTTATCGGCACTTTGCATCGGCCGCGCTCCCGATTCCGGAAG
TGCTTGACATTGGGGAATTCAGCGAGAGCCTGACCTATTGCATCTCCCGCCGTGCACAGGGTGTCACGTT
GCAAGACCTGCCTGAAACCGAACTGCCCGCTGTTCTGCAGCCGGTCGCGGAGGCCATGGATGCGATCGCT
GCGGCCGATCTTAGCCAGACGAGCGGGTTCGGCCCATTCGGACCGCAAGGAATCGGTCAATACACTACAT
GGCGTGATTTCATATGCGCGATTGCTGATCCCCATGTGTATCACTGGCAAACTGTGATGGACGACACCGT
CAGTGCGTCCGTCGCGCAGGCTCTCGATGAGCTGATGCTTTGGGCCGAGGACTGCCCCGAAGTCCGGCAC
CTCGTGCACGCGGATTTCGGCTCCAACAATGTCCTGACGGACAATGGCCGCATAACAGCGGTCATTGACT
GGAGCGAGGCGATGTTCGGGGATTCCCAATACGAGGTCGCCAACATCTTCTTCTGGAGGCCGTGGTTGGC
TTGTATGGAGCAGCAGACGCGCTACTTCGAGCGGAGGCATCCGGAGCTTGCAGGATCGCCGCGGCTCCGG
GCGTATATGCTCCGCATTGGTCTTGACCAACTCTATCAGAGCTTGGTTGACGGCAATTTCGATGATGCAG
CTTGGGCGCAGGGTCGATGCGACGCAATCGTCCGATCCGGAGCCGGGACTGTCGGGCGTACACAAATCGC
CCGCAGAAGCGCGGCCGTCTGGACCGATGGCTGTGTAGAAGTACTCGCCGATAGTGGAAACCGACGCCCC
AGCACTCGTCCGAGGGCAAAGGAATAGGGGAGATGGGGGAGGCTAACTGAAACACGGAAGGAGACAATAC
CGGAAGGAACCCGCGCTATGACGGCAATAAAAAGACAGAATAAAACGCACGGGTGTTGGGTCGTTTGTTC
ATAAACGCGGGGTTCGGTCCCAGGGCTGGCACTCTGTCGATACCCCACCGAGACCCCATTGGGGCCAATA
CGCCCGCGTTTCTTCCTTTTCCCCACCCCACCCCCCAAGTTCGGGTGAAGGCCCAGGGCTCGCAGCCAAC
GTCGGGGCGGCAGGCCCTGCCATAGCCACTGGCCCCGTGGGTTAGGGACGGGGTCCCCCATGGGGAATGG
TTTATGGTTCGTGGGGGTTATTATTTTGGGCGTTGCGTGGGGTCTGGTCCACGACTGGACTGAGCAGACA
GACCCATGGTTTTTGGATGGCCTGGGCATGGACCGCATGTACTGGCGCGACACGAACACCGGGCGTCTGT
GGCTGCCAAACACCCCCGACCCCCAAAAACCACCGCGCGGATTTCTGGCGTGCCAAGCTAGTCGACCAAT
TCTCATGTTTGACAGCTTATCATCGCAGATCCGGGCAACGTTGTTGCATTGCTGCAGGCGCAGAACTGGT
AGGTATGGAAGATCTATACATTGAATCAATATTGGCAATTAGCCATATTAGTCATTGGTTATATAGCATA
AATCAATATTGGCTATTGGCCATTGCATACGTTGTATCTATATCATAATATGTACATTTATATTGGCTCA
TGTCCAATATGACCGCCATGTTGACATTGATTATTGACTAGTTATTAATAGTAATCAATTACGGGGTCAT
TAGTTCATAGCCCATATATGGAGTTCCGCGTTACATAACTTACGGTAAATGGCCCGCCTGGCTGACCGCC
CAACGACCCCCGCCCATTGACGTCAATAATGACGTATGTTCCCATAGTAACGCCAATAGGGACTTTCCAT
TGACGTCAATGGGTGGAGTATTTACGGTAAACTGCCCACTTGGCAGTACATCAAGTGTATCATATGCCAA
GTCCGCCCCCTATTGACGTCAATGACGGTAAATGGCCCGCCTGGCATTATGCCCAGTACATGACCTTACG
GGACTTTCCTACTTGGCAGTACATCTACGTATTAGTCATCGCTATTACCATGGTGATGCGGTTTTGGCAG
TACACCAATGGGCGTGGATAGCGGTTTGACTCACGGGGATTTCCAAGTCTCCACCCCATTGACGTCAATG
GGAGTTTGTTTTGGCACCAAAATCAACGGGACTTTCCAAAATGTCGTAATAACCCCGCCCCGTTGACGCA
AATGGGCGGTAGGCGTGTACGGTGGGAGGTCTATATAAGCAGAGCTCGTTTAGTGAACCGTCAGATCTCT
AGAAGCTGGGTACCACGCGTCATATGGCTTACCCATACGATGTTCCAGATTACGCTAGCGGCCGCATCTT
TTACCCATACGATGTTCCTGACTATGCGGGCTATCCCTATGACGTCCCGGACTATGCAGGATCCTATCCA
TATGACGTTCCAGATTACGCTGCTCAGTGCGGCCGCGTGGTGGATGCGGCCAACTCCAATGGGCCTTTCC
AGCCCGTGGTCCTTCTCCATATTCGAGATGTTCCTCCTGCTGATCAAGAGAAGCTTTTTATCCAGAAGTT
ACGTCAGTGTTGCGTCCTCTTTGACTTTGTTTCTGATCCACTAAGTGACCTAAAGTGGAAGGAAGTAAAA
CGAGCTGCTTTAAGTGAAATGGTAGAATATATCACCCATAATCGGAATGTGATCACAGAGCCTATTTACC
CAGAAGTAGTCCATATGTTTGCAGTTAACATGTTTCGAACATTACCACCTTCCTCCAATCCTACGGGAGC
GGAATTTGACCCGGAGGAAGATGAACCAACGTTAGAAGCAGCCTGGCCTCATCTACAGCTTGTTTATGAA
TTTTTCTTAAGATTTTTAGAGTCTCCAGATTTCCAACCTAATATAGCGAAGAAATATATTGATCAGAAGT
TTGTATTGCAGCTTTTAGAGCTCTTTGACAGTGAAGATCCTCGGGAGAGAGATTTTCTTAAAACCACCCT
TCACAGAATCTATGGGAAATTCCTAGGCTTGAGAGCTTACATCAGAAAACAGATAAATAATATATTTTAT
AGGTTTATTTATGAAACAGAGCATCATAATGGCATAGCAGAGTTACTGGAAATATTGGGAAGTATAATTA
ATGGATTTGCCTTACCACTAAAAGAAGAGCACAAGATTTTCTTATTGAAGGTGTTACTACCTTTGCACAA
AGTGAAATCTCTGAGTGTCTACCATCCCCAGCTGGCATACTGTGTAGTGCAGTTTTTAGAAAAGGACAGC
ACCCTCACGGAACCAGTGGTGATGGCACTTCTCAAATACTGGCCAAAGACTCACAGTCCAAAAGAAGTAA
TGTTCTTAAACGAATTAGAAGAGATTTTAGATGTCATTGAACCATCAGAATTTGTGAAGATCATGGAACC
CCTCTTCCGGCAGTTGGCCAAATGTGTCTCCAGCCCACACTTCCAGGTGGCAGAGCGAGCTCTCTATTAC
TGGAATAATGAATACATCATGAGTTTAATCAGTGACAACGCAGCGAAGATTCTGCCCATCATGTTTCCTT
CCTTGTACCGCAACTCAAAGACCCATTGGAACAAGACAATACATGGCTTGATATACAACGCCCTGAAGCT
CTTCATGGAGATGAACCAAAAGCTATTTGATGACTGTACACAACAGTTCAAAGCAGAGAAACTAAAAGAG
AAGCTAAAAATGAAAGAACGGGAAGAAGCATGGGTTAAAATAGAAAATCTAGCCAAAGCCAATCCCCAGT
ACACAGTGTATAGTCAAGCCAGCACCATGAGCATTCCGGTTGCAATGGAGACAGATGGGCCTTTATTTGA
AGATGTGCAGATGCTGAGAAAGACAGTGAAGGACGAGGCTCATCAGGCACAGAAAGATCCGAAGAAGGAC
CGTCCTCTTGCACTCCGCAAGTCCGAGCTGCCTCAGGACCCCCACACCAAGAAAGCCTTGGAAGCTCACT
GCAGGGCCGATGAGCTGGCCTCCCAGGACGGCCGCTAGGGATCCAGACATGATAAGATACATTGATGAGT
TTGGACAAACCACAACTAGAATGCAGTGAAAAAAATGCTTTATTTGTGAAATTTGTGATGCTATTGCTTT
ATTTGTAACCATTATAAGCTGCAATAAACAAGTTAACAACAACAATTGCATTCATTTTATGTTTCAGGTT
CAGGGGGAGGTGGGGAGGTTTTTTAAAGCAAGTAAAACCTCTACAAATGTGGTATGGCTGATTATGATCC
GGCTGCCTCGCGCGTTTCGGTGATGACGGTGAAAACCTCTGACACATGCAGCTCCCGGAGACGGTCACAG
CTTGTCTGTAAGCGGATGCCGGGAGCAGACAAGCCCGTCAGGGCGCGTCAGCGGGTGTTGGCGGGTGTCG
GGGCGCAGCCATGACCGGTCGACTCTAGA
