>Addgene plasmid #14535 | V248 pCEP 4HA B56gamma3 | addgene partial sequence | sequence record 21125 | CMV-F 5'-CGCAAATGGGCGGTAGGCGTG-3'
TAGCAGAGCTCGTTTAGTGGACCGTCAGATCTCTAGAAGCTGGGTACCACGCGTCATATGGCTTACCCAT
ACGATGTTCCAGATTACGCTAGCGGCCGCATCTTTTACCCATACGATGTTCCTGACTATGCGGGCTATCC
CTATGACGTCCCGGACTATGCAGGATCCTATCCATATGACGTTCCAGATTACGCTGCTCAGTGCGGCCGC
GTGGTGGATGCGGCCAACTCCAATGGGCCTTTCCAGCCCGTGGTCCTTCTCCATATTCGAGATGTTCCTC
CTGCTGATCAAGAGAAGCTTTTTATCCAGAAGTTACGTCAGTGTTGCGTCCTCTTTGACTTTGTTTCTGA
TCCACTAAGTGACCTAAAGTGGAAGGAAGTAAAACGAGCTGCTTTAAGTGAAATGGTAGAATATATCACC
CATAATCGGAATGTGATCACAGAGCCTATTTACCCAGAAGTAGTCCATATGTTTGCAGTTAACATGTTTC
GAACATTACCACCTTCCTCCAATCCTACGGGAGCGGAATTTGACCCGGAGGAAGATGAACCAACGTTAGA
AGCAGCCTGGCCTCATCTACAGCTTGTTTATGAATTTTTCTTAAGATTTTTAGAGTCTCCAGATTTCCAA
CCTAATATAGCGAAGAAATATATTGATCAGAAGTTTGTATTGCAGCTTTTAGAGCTCTTTGACAGTGAAG
ATCCTCGGGAGAGAGATTTTCTTAAAACCACCCTTCACAGAATCTATGG
